>Addgene plasmid #164268 | pJJF495_dpy-10_CDS_sg6 | addgene full sequence | sequence record 326380 | Addgene NGS Result
CACCTAAATTGTAAGCGTTAATATTTTGTTAAAATTCGCGTTAAATTTTTGTTAAATCAGCTCATTTTTT
AACCAATAGGCCGAAATCGGCAAAATCCCTTATAAATCAAAAGAATAGACCGAGATAGGGT
[37 nt withheld, positions 132-168]
AAAGAACGTGGACTCCAACGTCAAAGG
[49 nt withheld, positions 196-244]
T
[91 nt withheld, positions 246-336]
G
[124 nt withheld, positions 338-461]
CCCATTCGCCATTCAGGCTGCGCAACTGTTGGGAAGGGCGATCGGTGCGGGCCTCTTCGCTATTACGCCA
GCTGGCGAAAGGGGGATGTGCTGCAAGGCGATTAAGTTGGGTAACGCCAGGGTTTTCCCAGTCACGACGT
TGTAAAACGACGGCCAGTGAATTGTAATACGACTCACTATAGGGCGAATTGGGTACCGGGCCCCCCCTCG
AGGTCGACGGTATCGATAAGCTTGATGTTTGCGCTCAAAATCTCTCATATTCCGGGTGTTTCGCAATCCC
CGTCCATTCCCCTTTTTCTCTGCATCCCCTCCTCTTTTCCCAGCCTCCATCTCTGCCTCCTCCCCCAACA
GCCTCTCCCATAGCCCCCAGCGGAACCCATGACATGTCTGCTACACTCCTTACTGCCCCTATATAAACAG
CCCCTACCCGCTAGTATTTCGCTCGTGGTGCCTATGGTAGGTTTAAGAGCTATGCTGGAAACAGCATAGC
AAGTTTAAATAAGGCTAGTCCGTTATCAACTTGAAAAAGTGGCACCGAGTCGGTGCTTTTTTTTATCGAA
TTCCTGCAGCCCGGGGGATCCACTAGTTCTAGAGCGGCCGCCACCGCGGTGGAGCTCCAGCTTTTGTTCC
CTTTAGTGAGGGTTAATTTCGAGCTTGGCGTAATCATGGTCATAGCTGTTTCCTGTGTGAAATTGTTATC
CGCTCACAATTCCACACAACATACGAGCCGGAAGCATAAAGTGTAAAGCCTGGGGTGCCTAATGAGTGAG
CTAACTCACATTAATTGCGTTGCGCTCACTGCCCGCTTTCCAGTCGGGAAACCTGTCGTGCCAGCTGCAT
TAATGAATCGGCCAACGCGCGGGGAGAGGCGGTTTGCGTATTGGGCGCTCTTCCGCTTCCTCGCTCACTG
ACTCGCTGCGCTCGGTCGTTCGGCTGCGGCGAGCGGTATCAGCTCACTCAAAGGCGGTAATACGGTTATC
CACAGAATCAGGGGATAACGCAGGAAAGAACATGTGAGCAAAAGGCCAGCAAAAGGCCAGGAACCGTAAA
AAGGCCGCGTTGCTGGCGTTTTTCCATAGGCTCCGCCCCCCTGACGAGCATCACAAAAATCGACGCTCAA
GTCAGAGGTGGCGAAACCCGACAGGACTATAAAGATACCAGGCGTTTCCCCCTGGAAGCTCCCTCGTGCG
CTCTCCTGTTCCGACCCTGCCGCTTACCGGATACCTGTCCGCCTTTCTCCCTTCGGGAAGCGTGGCGCTT
TCTCATAGCTCACGCTGTAGGTATCTCAGTTCGGTGTAGGTCGTTCGCTCCAAGCTGGGCTGTGTGCACG
AACCCCCCGTTCAGCCCGACCGCTGCGCCTTATCCGGTAACTATCGTCTTGAGTCCAACCCGGTAAGACA
CGACTTATCGCCACTGGCAGCAGCCACTGGTAACAGGATTAGCAGAGCGAGGTATGTAGGCGGTGCTACA
GAGTTCTTGAAGTGGTGGCCTAACTACGGCTACACTAGAAGAACAGTATTTGGTATCTGCGCTCTGCTGA
AGCCAGTTACCTTCGGAAAAAGAGTTGGTAGCTCTTGATCCGGCAAACAAACCACCGCTGGTAGCGGTGG
TTTTTTTGTTTGCAAGCAGCAGATTACGCGCAGAAAAAAAGGATCTCAAGAAGATCCTTTGATCTTTTCT
ACGGGGTCTGACGCTCAGTGGAACGAAAACTCACGTTAAGGGATTTTGGTCATGAGATTATCAAAAAGGA
TCTTCACCTAGATCCTTTTAAATTAAAAATGAAGTTTTAAATCAATCTAAAGTATATATGAGTAAACTTG
GTCTGACAGTTACCAATGCTTAATCAGTGAGGCACCTATCTCAGCGATCTGTCTATTTCGTTCATCCATA
GTTGCCTGACTCCCCGTCGTGTAGATAACTACGATACGGGAGGGCTTACCATCTGGCCCCAGTGCTGCAA
TGATACCGCGAGACCCACGCTCACCGGCTCCAGATTTATCAGCAATAAACCAGCCAGCCGGAAGGGCCGA
GCGCAGAAGTGGTCCTGCAACTTTATCCGCCTCCATCCAGTCTATTAATTGTTGCCGGGAAGCTAGAGTA
AGTAGTTCGCCAGTTAATAGTTTGCGCAACGTTGTTGCCATTGCTACAGGCATCGTGGTGTCACGCTCGT
CGTTTGGTATGGCTTCATTCAGCTCCGGTTCCCAACGATCAAGGCGAGTTACATGATCCCCCATGTTGTG
CAAAAAAGCGGTTAGCTCCTTCGGTCCTCCGATCGTTGTCAGAAGTAAGTTGGCCGCAGTGTTATCACTC
ATGGTTATGGCAGCACTGCATAATTCTCTTACTGTCATGCCATCCGTAAGATGCTTTTCTGTGACTGGTG
AGTACTCAACCAAGTCATTCTGAGAATAGTGTATGCGGCGACCGAGTTGCTCTTGCCCGGCGTCAATACG
GGATAATACCGCGCCACATAGCAGAACTTTAAAAGTGCTCATCATTGGAAAACGTTCTTCGGGGCGAAAA
CTCTCAAGGATCTTACCGCTGTTGAGATCCAGTTCGATGTAACCCACTCGTGCACCCAACTGATCTTCAG
CATCTTTTACTTTCACCAGCGTTTCTGGGTGAGCAAAAACAGGAAGGCAAAATGCCGCAAAAAAGGGAAT
AAGGGCGACACGGAAATGTTGAATACTCATACTCTTCCTTTTTCAATATTATTGAAGCATTTATCAGGGT
TATTGTCTCATGAGCGGATACATATTTGAATGTATTTAGAAAAATAAACAAATAGGGGTTCCGCGCACAT
TTCCCCGAAAAGTGC
Features (pLannotate 1.2.2; 14 found; start..end, strand, type, name):
     33..461     -  rep_origin     f1 ori (sequence partly withheld): f1 bacteriophage origin of replication; arrow indicates direction of (+) strand synthesis
    466..623     -  CDS            lacZα (fragment): LacZα fragment of β-galactosidase; lacZ fragment
    626..644     +  promoter       T7 promoter: promoter for bacteriophage T7 RNA polymerase
    653..697     -  misc_feature   MCS (fragment): pBluescript multiple cloning site
    940..1007    +  misc_RNA       tracrRNA (fragment): trans-activating CRISPR RNA for the Streptococcus pyogenes CRISPR/Cas9 system
   1015..1078    -  misc_feature   MCS (fragment): pBluescript multiple cloning site
   1091..1109    -  promoter       T3 promoter: promoter for bacteriophage T3 RNA polymerase
   1154..1170    -  protein_bind   lac operator: The lac repressor binds to the lac operator to inhibit transcription in E. coli. This inhibition can be relieved by adding lactose or isopropyl-β-D-thiogalactopyranoside (IPTG). lac repressor encoded by lacI
   1178..1208    -  promoter       lac promoter: promoter for the E. coli lac operon
   1223..1244    -  protein_bind   CAP binding site: CAP binding activates transcription in the presence of cAMP. E. coli catabolite activator protein
   1257..1349    -  CDS            lacI (fragment): lac repressor; lacI; The lac repressor binds to the lac operator to inhibit transcription in E. coli. This inhibition can be relieved by adding lactose or isopropyl-β-D-thiogalactopyranoside (IPTG).
   1532..2120    -  rep_origin     ori: high-copy-number ColE1/pMB1/pBR322/pUC origin of replication
   2291..3151    -  CDS            AmpR: β-lactamase; bla; confers resistance to ampicillin, carbenicillin, and related antibiotics
   3152..3256    -  promoter       AmpR promoter: bla
