[The description below was written by a language model from this plasmid's Addgene catalogue record and pLannotate feature annotations shown in this document.]
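Description:
pJJF495_dpy-10_CDS_sg6 is a small (about 3.3 kb) worm-expression CRISPR plasmid that delivers a single guide RNA directed against the coding sequence of the C. elegans gene dpy-10. It derives from the sgRNA cloning backbone pJJF439, into which the 20-nucleotide spacer was inserted between two BbsI (BpiI) sites that were destroyed during cloning. The feature table indicates a pBluescript-type framework. It has a high-copy ColE1/pUC origin for propagation in E. coli and an f1 phage origin. An AmpR (β-lactamase) cassette with its own promoter provides ampicillin selection. Remnants of the lacZα region, lac promoter/operator, and flanking T7 and T3 promoters surround a split multiple cloning site.

The payload sits within that interrupted polylinker. According to the catalogue fields, transcription is driven by the U6 promoter from the C. elegans locus W05B2.8, an RNA polymerase III promoter suited to producing short, uncapped guide transcripts. This promoter and the spacer were not picked up by the automated annotation and presumably occupy the unannotated stretch upstream of the scaffold. The annotated tracrRNA fragment corresponds to the Streptococcus pyogenes Cas9 sgRNA scaffold, so the expressed guide is intended to pair with SpCas9 and an NGG PAM. The plasmid encodes no Cas9, so the nuclease must be supplied separately.

The record states only that the guide targets the dpy-10 coding sequence. The plasmid was deposited with a study on scalable, parallel in vivo genome editing of regulatory sequences in worms. dpy-10 is a cuticle collagen gene whose disruption gives visible body-shape phenotypes, which makes it a commonly used readout or co-conversion marker for editing efficiency, although the record does not specify that role here.
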