Addgene plasmid #164268: pJJF495_dpy-10_CDS_sg6
Purpose: sgRNA targeting dpy-10 (CDS) in C. elegans. Backbone: pJJF439.
Depositing lab: Nikolaus Rajewsky. Depositing organization: Max-Delbrueck-Centrum fuer Molekulare Medizin (MDC). Publication: Parallel genetics of regulatory sequences using scalable genome editing in vivo. Froehlich JJ, Uyar B, Herzog M, Theil K, Glazar P, Akalin A, Rajewsky N. Cell Rep. 2021 Apr 13;35(2):108988. doi: 10.1016/j.celrep.2021.108988. PubMed 33852857.
Backbone
  Vector backbone: pJJF439 (this study)
  Backbone manufacturer: Addgene Plasmid #164266
  Backbone size w/o insert (bp): 3279
  Total vector size (bp): 3276
  Vector type: Worm Expression, CRISPR
Growth in bacteria
  Bacterial resistance: Ampicillin, 100 μg/mL
  Growth temperature: 37°C
  Growth strain: DH5alpha
  Copy number: Unknown
Gene/Insert
  Gene/Insert name: sgRNA targeting the coding sequence of dpy-10
  gRNA/shRNA sequence: GCTCGTGGTGCCTATGGTAG(NGG)
  Species: Synthetic
  Promoter: U6 promoter from W05B2.8
  Cloning method: Restriction Enzyme; 5′ cloning site BbsI (aka BpiI) (destroyed during cloning); 3′ cloning site BbsI (aka BpiI) (destroyed during cloning)
  Sequencing primers: 5′ M13-24F
Terms and licenses: Academic/Nonprofit Terms; Industry Terms: Not Available to Industry
How to cite: pJJF495_dpy-10_CDS_sg6 was a gift from Nikolaus Rajewsky (Addgene plasmid # 164268 ; http://n2t.net/addgene:164268 ; RRID:Addgene_164268)
